Addgene plasmid #182645: pQCXIP-SHMY-PAUF
Purpose: Mammalian expression vector encoding a protein fusion composed of an N-terminal ER targeting sequence of hemagglutinin (HA), one tyrosine sulfation (TS) motif (Y), myc (M), His6 (H) and PAUF sequence
Depositing lab: Martin Spiess. Depositing organization: University of Basel. Publication: Retrograde transport of CDMPR depends on several machineries as analyzed by sulfatable nanobodies. Buser DP, Bader G, Spiess M. Life Sci Alliance. 2022 Mar 21;5(7). pii: 5/7/e202101269. doi: 10.26508/lsa.202101269. Print 2022 Mar. PubMed 35314489.
Backbone
  Vector backbone: pQCXIP
  Backbone manufacturer: Clontech/Takara Bio
  Backbone size w/o insert (bp): 7181
  Total vector size (bp): 7788
  Vector type: Mammalian Expression, Retroviral
  Selectable markers: Puromycin
Growth in bacteria
  Bacterial resistance: Ampicillin, 100 μg/mL
  Growth temperature: 37°C
  Growth strain: NEB Stable
  Copy number: High Copy
Gene/Insert
  Gene/Insert name: Pancreatic adenocarcinoma upregulated factor (PAUF)
  Species: H. sapiens (human)
  Insert size (bp): 621
  Promoter: CMV
  Tag / fusion protein: N-terminal ER targeting sequence of hemagglutinin (HA) (N terminal on insert); His6-tag (N terminal on insert); myc-tag (N terminal on insert); TS site from proCCK (N terminal on insert)
  Cloning method: Restriction Enzyme; 5′ cloning site NotI (not destroyed); 3′ cloning site PacI (not destroyed)
  Sequencing primers: 5′ ACGCCATCCACGCTGTTTTGACCT; 3′ AAGCGGCTTCGGCCAGTAACGTTA
Terms and licenses: Academic/Nonprofit Terms; Industry Terms: Not Available to Industry
How to cite: pQCXIP-SHMY-PAUF was a gift from Martin Spiess (Addgene plasmid # 182645 ; http://n2t.net/addgene:182645 ; RRID:Addgene_182645)
