[The description below was written by a language model from this plasmid's Addgene catalogue record and pLannotate feature annotations shown in this document.]
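Description:
pQCXIP-SHMY-PAUF is a 7.8 kb self-inactivating gammaretroviral vector for mammalian expression, built on the pQCXIP backbone. In bacteria it is propagated through a high-copy ColE1/pUC-type origin and selected with ampicillin (AmpR under its own bla promoter). The viral portion starts with a hybrid 5′ element in which a CMV enhancer/promoter is joined to a truncated murine sarcoma virus LTR, so that genomic RNA is transcribed strongly in packaging cells. This is followed by the Ψ packaging signal with an extended, start-codon-less gag fragment that supports encapsidation. The 3′ LTR carries a U3 deletion. After reverse transcription and integration this deletion is copied to both LTRs, silencing them and leaving expression dependent on the internal promoter.

That internal promoter is a second CMV immediate-early enhancer/promoter driving a bicistronic transcript. The first cistron, cloned between NotI and PacI, encodes human pancreatic adenocarcinoma upregulated factor (PAUF, annotated in the feature table as ZG16B). It is preceded by the "SHMY" module: the ER-targeting signal sequence of hemagglutinin, a His6 tag, a myc epitope and a tyrosine sulfation motif derived from proCCK. The annotation software detected only a short myc fragment and the PAUF coding region, so the other small tags rest on the catalogue description. An EMCV IRES then directs translation of puromycin N-acetyltransferase, linking drug selection to expression of the fusion and allowing stable cell lines to be made.

The signal sequence routes the protein into the secretory pathway, where the sulfation site can be modified by the sulfotransferases of the trans-Golgi. This design suits the fusion to use as a tagged, sulfatable secretory cargo reporter, consistent with the associated study of membrane trafficking, although the record does not describe the specific assay.
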