Features (pLannotate 1.2.2; 23 found; start..end, strand, type, name):
    309..512     +  promoter       CMV promoter: human cytomegalovirus (CMV) immediate early promoter
    513..688     +  LTR            5' LTR (truncated): truncated long terminal repeat from Moloney murine sarcoma virus
    810..1084    +  misc_feature   MESV Ψ (fragment): packaging signal of murine embryonic stem cell virus
   1151..1567    +  CDS            gag (truncated): truncated Moloney murine leukemia virus (MMLV) gag gene lacking the start codon
   1604..1907    +  enhancer       CMV enhancer: human cytomegalovirus immediate early enhancer
   1908..2111    +  promoter       CMV promoter: human cytomegalovirus (CMV) immediate early promoter
   2333..2349    +  CDS            3xMyc (fragment): 3 tandem Myc epitope tags
   2390..2869    +  CDS            ZG16B (fragment): ZG16B_HUMAN - Experimental evidence at protein level: Swiss-Prot protein existence level 1. From Homo sapiens (Human).
   2898..2918    -  promoter       chicken β-actin promoter (fragment): contains a 21-bp deletion relative to the standard chicken β-actin promoter
   3026..3488    +  misc_feature   IRES: internal ribosome entry site (IRES) of the encephalomyocarditis virus (EMCV)
   3521..4120    +  CDS            PuroR: puromycin N-acetyltransferase; pac from Streptomyces alboniger; confers resistance to puromycin
   4170..4235    +  CDS            dmpM (fragment): DMPM_STRAD - Protein inferred from homology: Swiss-Prot protein existence level 3. From Streptomyces alboniger.
   4248..4319    +  CDS            Mos (fragment): MOS_MOUSE - Experimental evidence at transcript level: Swiss-Prot protein existence level 2. From Mus musculus (Mouse).
   4352..4452    +  CDS            env (fragment): murine leukemia virus gPr80 envelope polyprotein precursor; env; proteolytically cleaved into gp70SU and p15TM subunits
   4494..4919    +  LTR            3' LTR (ΔU3): self-inactivating 3' long terminal repeat (LTR) from Moloney murine leukemia virus
   4988..5028    +  CDS            rop (fragment): Rop protein, which maintains plasmids at low copy number; rop
   5130..5168    +  misc_feature   bom (fragment): basis of mobility region from pBR322
   5185..5514    +  promoter       SV40 promoter: SV40 enhancer and early promoter
   5520..5621    +  misc_feature   bom (fragment): basis of mobility region from pBR322
   5807..6395    -  rep_origin     ori: high-copy-number ColE1/pMB1/pBR322/pUC origin of replication
   6566..7426    -  CDS            AmpR: β-lactamase; bla; confers resistance to ampicillin, carbenicillin, and related antibiotics
   7427..7531    -  promoter       AmpR promoter: bla
   7717..308     +  enhancer       CMV enhancer (across the origin): human cytomegalovirus immediate early enhancer
>Addgene plasmid #182645 | pQCXIP-SHMY-PAUF | addgene full sequence | sequence record 358618 | Addgene NGS Result
TCCGCGTTACATAACTTACGGTAAATGGCCCGCCTGGCTGACCGCCCAACGACCCCCGCCCATTGACGTC
AATAATGACGTATGTTCCCATAGTAACGCCAATAGGGACTTTCCATTGACGTCAATGGGTGGAGTATTTA
CGGTAAACTGCCCACTTGGCAGTACATCAAGTGTATCATATGCCAAGTACGCCCCCTATTGACGTCAATG
ACGGTAAATGGCCCGCCTGGCATTATGCCCAGTACATGACCTTATGGGACTTTCCTACTTGGCAGTACAT
CTACGTATTAGTCATCGCTATTACCATGGTGATGCGGTTTTGGCAGTACATCAATGGGCGTGGATAGCGG
TTTGACTCACGGGGATTTCCAAGTCTCCACCCCATTGACGTCAATGGGAGTTTGTTTTGGCACCAAAATC
AACGGGACTTTCCAAAATGTCGTAACAACTCCGCCCCATTGACGCAAATGGGCGGTAGGCGTGTACGGTG
GGAGGTCTATATAAGCAGAGCTCAATAAAAGAGCCCACAACCCCTCACTCGGCGCGCCAGTCTTCCGATA
GACTGCGTCGCCCGGGTACCCGTATTCCCAATAAAGCCTCTTGCTGTTTGCATCCGAATCGTGGTCTCGC
TGTTCCTTGGGAGGGTCTCCTCTGAGTGATTGACTACCCACGACGGGGGTCTTTCATTTGGGGGCTCGTC
CGGGATTTGGAGACCCCTGCCCAGGGACCACCGACCCACCACCGGGAGGTAAGCTGGCCAGCAACTTATC
TGTGTCTGTCCGATTGTCTAGTGTCTATGTTTGATGTTATGCGCCTGCGTCTGTACTAGTTAGCTAACTA
GCTCTGTATCTGGCGGACCCGTGGTGGAACTGACGAGTTCTGAACACCCGGCCGCAACCCTGGGAGACGT
CCCAGGGACTTTGGGGGCCGTTTTTGTGGCCCGACCTGAGGAAGGGAGTCGATGTGGAATCCGACCCCGT
CAGGATATGTGGTTCTGGTAGGAGACGAGAACCTAAAACAGTTCCCGCCTCCGTCTGAATTTTTGCTTTC
GGTTTGGAACCGAAGCCGCGCGTCTTGTCTGCTGCAGCGCTGCAGCATCGTTCTGTGTTGTCTCTGTCTG
ACTGTGTTTCTGTATTTGTCTGAAAATTAGGGCCAGACTGTTACCACTCCCTTAAGTTTGACCTTAGGTC
ACTGGAAAGATGTCGAGCGGATCGCTCACAACCAGTCGGTAGATGTCAAGAAGAGACGTTGGGTTACCTT
CTGCTCTGCAGAATGGCCAACCTTTAACGTCGGATGGCCGCGAGACGGCACCTTTAACCGAGACCTCATC
ACCCAGGTTAAGATCAAGGTCTTTTCACCTGGCCCGCATGGACACCCAGACCAGGTCCCCTACATCGTGA
CCTGGGAAGCCTTGGCTTTTGACCCCCCTCCCTGGGTCAAGCCCTTTGTACACCCTAAGCCTCCGCCTCC
TCTTCCTCCATCCGCCCCGTCTCTCCCCCTTGAACCTCCTCGTTCGACCCCGCCTCGATCCTCCCTTTAT
CCAGCCCTCACTCCTTCTCTAGGCGCCGGAATTGAAGATCTGGGGGATCGATCCTCTAGAGTCCGTTACA
TAACTTACGGTAAATGGCCCGCCTGGCTGACCGCCCAACGACCCCCGCCCATTGACGTCAATAATGACGT
ATGTTCCCATAGTAACGCCAATAGGGACTTTCCATTGACGTCAATGGGTGGAGTATTTACGGTAAACTGC
CCACTTGGCAGTACATCAAGTGTATCATATGCCAAGTACGCCCCCTATTGACGTCAATGACGGTAAATGG
CCCGCCTGGCATTATGCCCAGTACATGACCTTATGGGACTTTCCTACTTGGCAGTACATCTACGTATTAG
TCATCGCTATTACCATGGTGATGCGGTTTTGGCAGTACATCAATGGGCGTGGATAGCGGTTTGACTCACG
GGGATTTCCAAGTCTCCACCCCATTGACGTCAATGGGAGTTTGTTTTGGCACCAAAATCAACGGGACTTT
CCAAAATGTCGTAACAACTCCGCCCCATTGACGCAAATGGGCGGTAGGCGTGTACGGTGGGAGGTCTATA
TAAGCAGAGCTCGTTTAGTGAACCGTCAGATCGCCTGGAGACGCCATCCACGCTGTTTTGACCTCCATAG
AAGACACCGGGACCGATCCAGCCTCCGCGGCCGGGAACGGTGCATTGGAACGGACCTGCAGGAATTGATC
CGCGGCCGCCCGCCACCATGAAGACGATCATCGCCCTGAGCTACATCTTCTGCCTGGTGTTCGCCAGGGA
ATCTCACCATCATCACCACCATGAACAGAAGCTCATCTCCGAAGAGGATCTCATGGCAAGCGCAGAAGAC
TACGAATACCCATATGGTACCGGGAAGATGTATGGCCCTGGAGGAGGCAAGTATTTCAGCACCACTGAAG
ACTACGACCATGAAATCACAGGGCTGCGGGTGTCTGTAGGTCTTCTCCTGGTGAAAAGTGTCCAGGTGAA
ACTTGGAGACTCCTGGGACGTGAAACTGGGAGCCTTAGGTGGGAATACCCAGGAAGTCACCCTGCAGCCA
GGCGAATACATCACAAAAGTCTTTGTCGCCTTCCAAGCTTTCCTCCGGGGTATGGTCATGTACACCAGCA
AGGACCGCTATTTCTATTTTGGGAAGCTTGATGGCCAGATCTCCTCTGCCTACCCCAGCCAAGAGGGGCA
GGTGCTGGTGGGCATCTATGGCCAGTATCAACTCCTTGGCATCAAGAGCATTGGCTTTGAATGGAATTAT
CCACTAGAGGAGCCGACCACTGAGCCACCAGTTAATCTCACATACTCAGCAAACTCACCCGTGGGGCGCT
GATAATTAATTAACGGATCCGGAATTCCGCCCCCCCCCCCCCCCCCCCTCTCCCTCCCCCCCCCCTAACG
TTACTGGCCGAAGCCGCTTGGAATAAGGCCGGTGTGCGTTTGTCTATATGTTATTTTCCACCATATTGCC
GTCTTTTGGCAATGTGAGGGCCCGGAAACCTGGCCCTGTCTTCTTGACGAGCATTCCTAGGGGTCTTTCC
CCTCTCGCCAAAGGAATGCAAGGTCTGTTGAATGTCGTGAAGGAAGCAGTTCCTCTGGAAGCTTCTTGAA
GACAAACAACGTCTGTAGCGACCCTTTGCAGGCAGCGGAACCCCCCACCTGGCGACAGGTGCCTCTGCGG
CCAAAAGCCACGTGTATAAGATACACCTGCAAAGGCGGCACAACCCCAGTGCCACGTTGTGAGTTGGATA
GTTGTGGAAAGAGTCAAATGGCTCTCCTCAAGCGTATTCAACAAGGGGCTGAAGGATGCCCAGAAGGTAC
CCCATTGTATGGGATCTGATCTGGGGCCTCGGTGCACATGCTTTACATGTGTTTAGTCGAGGTTAAAAAA
ACGTCTAGGCCCCCCGAACCACGGGGACGTGGTTTTCCTTTGAAAAACACGATGATAAGCTTGCCACAAC
CCACAAGGAGACGACCTTCCATGACCGAGTACAAGCCCACGGTGCGCCTCGCCACCCGCGACGACGTCCC
CCGGGCCGTACGCACCCTCGCCGCCGCGTTCGCCGACTACCCCGCCACGCGCCACACCGTCGACCCGGAC
CGCCACATCGAGCGGGTCACCGAGCTGCAAGAACTCTTCCTCACGCGCGTCGGGCTCGACATCGGCAAGG
TGTGGGTCGCGGACGACGGCGCCGCGGTGGCGGTCTGGACCACGCCGGAGAGCGTCGAAGCGGGGGCGGT
GTTCGCCGAGATCGGCCCGCGCATGGCCGAGTTGAGCGGTTCCCGGCTGGCCGCGCAGCAACAGATGGAA
GGCCTCCTGGCGCCGCACCGGCCCAAGGAGCCCGCGTGGTTCCTGGCCACCGTCGGCGTCTCGCCCGACC
ACCAGGGCAAGGGTCTGGGCAGCGCCGTCGTGCTCCCCGGAGTGGAGGCGGCCGAGCGCGCCGGGGTGCC
CGCCTTCCTGGAGACCTCCGCGCCCCGCAACCTCCCCTTCTACGAGCGGCTCGGCTTCACCGTCACCGCC
GACGTCGAGGTGCCCGAAGGACCGCGCACCTGGTGCATGACCCGCAAGCCCGGTGCCTGACGCCCGCCCC
ACGACCCGCAGCGCCCGACCGAAAGGAGCGCACGACCCCATGGCTCCGACCGAAGCCACCCGGGGCGGCC
CCGCCGACCCCGCACCCGCCCCCGAGGCCCACCGACTCTAGTCGAGGGCTGCAGCGCTGCAGAGGCCGAG
TGCAGAACTGCTCCAAAGGGACCTCAAGGCTTTCCGAGGGACACTAGGCTGACTCCATCGAGCCAGTGTA
GAGATAAGCTTATCGATTAGTCCAATTTGTTAAAGACAGGATATCAGTGGTCCAGGCTCTAGTTTTGACT
CAACAATATCACCAGCTGAAGCCTATAGAGTACGAGCCATAGATAAAATAAAAGATTTTATTTAGTCTCC
AGAAAAAGGGGGGAATGAAAGACCCCACCTGTAGGTTTGGCAAGCTAGCTTAAGTAACGCCATTTTGCAA
GGCATGGAAAAATACATAACTGAGAATAGAGAAGTTCAGATCAAGGTCAGGAACAGATGGAACAGGGTCG
ACCCTAGAGAACCATCAGATGTTTCCAGGGTGCCCCAAGGACCTGAAATGACCCTGTGCCTTATTTGAAC
TAACCAATCAGTTCGCTTCTCGCTTCTGTTCGCGCGCTTCTGCTCCCCGAGCTCAATAAAAGAGCCCACA
ACCCCTCACTCGGGGCGCCAGTCCTCCGATTGACTGAGTCGCCCGGGTACCCGTGTATCCAATAAACCCT
CTTGCAGTTGCATCCGACTTGTGGTCTCGCTGTTCCTTGGGAGGGTCTCCTCTGAGTGATTGACTACCCG
TCAGCGGGGGTCTTTCATTTGGGGGCTCGTCCGGGATCGGGAGACCCCTGCCCAGGGACCACCGACCCAC
CACCGGGAGGTAAGCTGGCTGCCTCGCGCGTTTCGGTGATGACGGTGAAAACCTCTGACACATGCAGCTC
CCGGAGACGGTCACAGCTTGTCTGTAAGCGGATGCCGGGAGCAGACAAGCCCGTCAGGGCGCGTCAGCGG
GTGTTGGCGGGTGTCGGGGCGCAGCCATGACCCAGTCACGTAGCGATAGCGGAGTGTAGATCCGGCTGTG
GAATGTGTGTCAGTTAGGGTGTGGAAAGTCCCCAGGCTCCCCAGCAGGCAGAAGTATGCAAAGCATGCAT
CTCAATTAGTCAGCAACCAGGTGTGGAAAGTCCCCAGGCTCCCCAGCAGGCAGAAGTATGCAAAGCATGC
ATCTCAATTAGTCAGCAACCATAGTCCCGCCCCTAACTCCGCCCATCCCGCCCCTAACTCCGCCCAGTTC
CGCCCATTCTCCGCCCCATGGCTGACTAATTTTTTTTATTTATGCAGAGGCCGAGGCCGCCTCGGCCTCT
GAGCTATTCCAGAAGTAGTGAGGAGGCTTTTTTGGAGGCCTAGGCTTTTGCAAAAAGCTTACTGGCTTAA
CTATGCGGCATCAGAGCAGATTGTACTGAGAGTGCACCATATGCGGTGTGAAATACCGCACAGATGCGTA
AGGAGAAAATACCGCATCAGGCGCTCTTCCGCTTCCTCGCTCACTGACTCGCTGCGCTCGGTCGTTCGGC
TGCGGCGAGCGGTATCAGCTCACTCAAAGGCGGTAATACGGTTATCCACAGAATCAGGGGATAACGCAGG
AAAGAACATGTGAGCAAAAGGCCAGCAAAAGGCCAGGAACCGTAAAAAGGCCGCGTTGCTGGCGTTTTTC
CATAGGCTCCGCCCCCCTGACGAGCATCACAAAAATCGACGCTCAAGTCAGAGGTGGCGAAACCCGACAG
GACTATAAAGATACCAGGCGTTTCCCCCTGGAAGCTCCCTCGTGCGCTCTCCTGTTCCGACCCTGCCGCT
TACCGGATACCTGTCCGCCTTTCTCCCTTCGGGAAGCGTGGCGCTTTCTCATAGCTCACGCTGTAGGTAT
CTCAGTTCGGTGTAGGTCGTTCGCTCCAAGCTGGGCTGTGTGCACGAACCCCCCGTTCAGCCCGACCGCT
GCGCCTTATCCGGTAACTATCGTCTTGAGTCCAACCCGGTAAGACACGACTTATCGCCACTGGCAGCAGC
CACTGGTAACAGGATTAGCAGAGCGAGGTATGTAGGCGGTGCTACAGAGTTCTTGAAGTGGTGGCCTAAC
TACGGCTACACTAGAAGGACAGTATTTGGTATCTGCGCTCTGCTGAAGCCAGTTACCTTCGGAAAAAGAG
TTGGTAGCTCTTGATCCGGCAAACAAACCACCGCTGGTAGCGGTGGTTTTTTTGTTTGCAAGCAGCAGAT
TACGCGCAGAAAAAAAGGATCTCAAGAAGATCCTTTGATCTTTTCTACGGGGTCTGACGCTCAGTGGAAC
GAAAACTCACGTTAAGGGATTTTGGTCATGAGATTATCAAAAAGGATCTTCACCTAGATCCTTTTAAATT
AAAAATGAAGTTTTAAATCAATCTAAAGTATATATGAGTAAACTTGGTCTGACAGTTACCAATGCTTAAT
CAGTGAGGCACCTATCTCAGCGATCTGTCTATTTCGTTCATCCATAGTTGCCTGACTCCCCGTCGTGTAG
ATAACTACGATACGGGAGGGCTTACCATCTGGCCCCAGTGCTGCAATGATACCGCGAGACCCACGCTCAC
CGGCTCCAGATTTATCAGCAATAAACCAGCCAGCCGGAAGGGCCGAGCGCAGAAGTGGTCCTGCAACTTT
ATCCGCCTCCATCCAGTCTATTAATTGTTGCCGGGAAGCTAGAGTAAGTAGTTCGCCAGTTAATAGTTTG
CGCAACGTTGTTGCCATTGCTGCAGGCATCGTGGTGTCACGCTCGTCGTTTGGTATGGCTTCATTCAGCT
CCGGTTCCCAACGATCAAGGCGAGTTACATGATCCCCCATGTTGTGCAAAAAAGCGGTTAGCTCCTTCGG
TCCTCCGATCGTTGTCAGAAGTAAGTTGGCCGCAGTGTTATCACTCATGGTTATGGCAGCACTGCATAAT
TCTCTTACTGTCATGCCATCCGTAAGATGCTTTTCTGTGACTGGTGAGTACTCAACCAAGTCATTCTGAG
AATAGTGTATGCGGCGACCGAGTTGCTCTTGCCCGGCGTCAACACGGGATAATACCGCGCCACATAGCAG
AACTTTAAAAGTGCTCATCATTGGAAAACGTTCTTCGGGGCGAAAACTCTCAAGGATCTTACCGCTGTTG
AGATCCAGTTCGATGTAACCCACTCGTGCACCCAACTGATCTTCAGCATCTTTTACTTTCACCAGCGTTT
CTGGGTGAGCAAAAACAGGAAGGCAAAATGCCGCAAAAAAGGGAATAAGGGCGACACGGAAATGTTGAAT
ACTCATACTCTTCCTTTTTCAATATTATTGAAGCATTTATCAGGGTTATTGTCTCATGAGCGGATACATA
TTTGAATGTATTTAGAAAAATAAACAAATAGGGGTTCCGCGCACATTTCCCCGAAAAGTGCCACCTGACG
TCTAAGAAACCATTATTATCATGACATTAACCTATAAAAATAGGCGTATCACGAGGCCCTTTCGTCTTCA
AGAATTAGCTTGGCCATTGCATACGTTGTATCCATATCATAATATGTACATTTATATTGGCTCATGTCCA
ACATTACCGCCATGTTGACATTGATTATTGACTAGTTATTAATAGTAATCAATTACGGGGTCATTAGTTC
ATAGCCCATATATGGAGT
